>Addgene plasmid #77338 | ADCK2 gRNA (BRDN0001145856) | addgene full sequence | sequence record 187568 | Addgene Assembled Sequence
CCCGGGTGCAAAGATGGATAAAGTTTTAAACAGAGAGGAATCTTTGCAGCTAATGGACCTTCTAGGTCTT
GAAAGGAGTGGGAATTGGCTCCGGTGCCCGTCAGTGGGCAGAGCGCACATCGCCCACAGTCCCCGAGAAG
TTGGGGGGAGGGGTCGGCAATTGATCCGGTGCCTAGAGAAGGTGGCGCGGGGTAAACTGGGAAAGTGATG
TCGTGTACTGGCTCCGCCTTTTTCCCGAGGGTGGGGGAGAACCGTATATAAGTGCAGTAGTCGCCGTGAA
CGTTCTTTTTCGCAACGGGTTTGCCGCCAGAACACAGGTAAGTGCCGTGTGTGGTTCCCGCGGGCCTGGC
CTCTTTACGGGTTATGGCCCTTGCGTGCCTTGAATTACTTCCACCTGGCTGCAGTACGTGATTCTTGATC
CCGAGCTTCGGGTTGGAAGTGGGTGGGAGAGTTCGAGGCCTTGCGCTTAAGGAGCCCCTTCGCCTCGTGC
TTGAGTTGAGGCCTGGCCTGGGCGCTGGGGCCGCCGCGTGCGAATCTGGTGGCACCTTCGCGCCTGTCTC
GCTGCTTTCGATAAGTCTCTAGCCATTTAAAATTTTTGATGACCTGCTGCGACGCTTTTTTTCTGGCAAG
ATAGTCTTGTAAATGCGGGCCAAGATCTGCACACTGGTATTTCGGTTTTTGGGGCCGCGGGCGGCGACGG
GGCCCGTGCGTCCCAGCGCACATGTTCGGCGAGGCGGGGCCTGCGAGCGCGGCCACCGAGAATCGGACGG
GGGTAGTCTCAAGCTGGCCGGCCTGCTCTGGTGCCTGGCCTCGCGCCGCCGTGTATCGCCCCGCCCTGGG
CGGCAAGGCTGGCCCGGTCGGCACCAGTTGCGTGAGCGGAAAGATGGCCGCTTCCCGGCCCTGCTGCAGG
GAGCTCAAAATGGAGGACGCGGCGCTCGGGAGAGCGGGCGGGTGAGTCACCCACACAAAGGAAAAGGGCC
TTTCCGTCCTCAGCCGTCGCTTCATGTGACTCCACGGAGTACCGGGCGCCGTCCAGGCACCTCGATTAGT
TCTCGAGCTTTTGGAGTACGTCGTCTTTAGGTTGGGGGGAGGGGTTTTATGCGATGGAGTTTCCCCACAC
TGAGTGGGTGGAGACTGAAGTTAGGCCAGCTTGGCACTTGATGTAATTCTCCTTGGAATTTGCCCTTTTT
GAGTTTGGATCTTGGTTCATTCTCAAGCCTCAGACAGTGGTTCAAAGTTTTTTTCTTCCATTTCAGGTGT
CGTGACGTACGGCCACCATGACCGAGTACAAGCCCACGGTGCGCCTCGCCACCCGCGACGACGTCCCCAG
GGCCGTACGCACCCTCGCCGCCGCGTTCGCCGACTACCCCGCCACGCGCCACACCGTCGATCCGGACCGC
CACATCGAGCGGGTCACCGAGCTGCAAGAACTCTTCCTCACGCGCGTCGGGCTCGACATCGGCAAGGTGT
GGGTCGCGGACGACGGCGCCGCCGTGGCGGTCTGGACCACGCCGGAGAGCGTCGAAGCGGGGGCGGTGTT
CGCCGAGATCGGCCCGCGCATGGCCGAGTTGAGCGGTTCCCGGCTGGCCGCGCAGCAACAGATGGAAGGC
CTCCTGGCGCCGCACCGGCCCAAGGAGCCCGCGTGGTTCCTGGCCACCGTCGGAGTCTCGCCCGACCACC
AGGGCAAGGGTCTGGGCAGCGCCGTCGTGCTCCCCGGAGTGGAGGCGGCCGAGCGCGCCGGGGTGCCCGC
CTTCCTGGAGACCTCCGCGCCCCGCAACCTCCCCTTCTACGAGCGGCTCGGCTTCACCGTCACCGCCGAC
GTCGAGGTGCCCGAAGGACCGCGCACCTGGTGCATGACCCGCAAGCCCGGTGCCTGAACGCGTTAAGTCG
ACAATCAACCTCTGGATTACAAAATTTGTGAAAGATTGACTGGTATTCTTAACTATGTTGCTCCTTTTAC
GCTATGTGGATACGCTGCTTTAATGCCTTTGTATCATGCTATTGCTTCCCGTATGGCTTTCATTTTCTCC
TCCTTGTATAAATCCTGGTTGCTGTCTCTTTATGAGGAGTTGTGGCCCGTTGTCAGGCAACGTGGCGTGG
TGTGCACTGTGTTTGCTGACGCAACCCCCACTGGTTGGGGCATTGCCACCACCTGTCAGCTCCTTTCCGG
GACTTTCGCTTTCCCCCTCCCTATTGCCACGGCGGAACTCATCGCCGCCTGCCTTGCCCGCTGCTGGACA
GGGGCTCGGCTGTTGGGCACTGACAATTCCGTGGTGTTGTCGGGGAAATCATCGTCCTTTCCTTGGCTGC
TCGCCTGTGTTGCCACCTGGATTCTGCGCGGGACGTCCTTCTGCTACGTCCCTTCGGCCCTCAATCCAGC
GGACCTTCCTTCCCGCGGCCTGCTGCCGGCTCTGCGGCCTCTTCCGCGTCTTCGCCTTCGCCCTCAGACG
AGTCGGATCTCCCTTTGGGCCGCCTCCCCGCGTCGACTTTAAGACCAATGACTTACAAGGCAGCTGTAGA
TCTTAGCCACTTTTTAAAAGAAAAGGGGGGACTGGAAGGGCTAATTCACTCCCAACGAAGACAAGATCTG
CTTTTTGCTTGTACTGGGTCTCTCTGGTTAGACCAGATCTGAGCCTGGGAGCTCTCTGGCTAACTAGGGA
ACCCACTGCTTAAGCCTCAATAAAGCTTGCCTTGAGTGCTTCAAGTAGTGTGTGCCCGTCTGTTGTGTGA
CTCTGGTAACTAGAGATCCCTCAGACCCTTTTAGTCAGTGTGGAAAATCTCTAGCAGTACGTATAGTAGT
TCATGTCATCTTATTATTCAGTATTTATAACTTGCAAAGAAATGAATATCAGAGAGTGAGAGGAACTTGT
TTATTGCAGCTTATAATGGTTACAAATAAAGCAATAGCATCACAAATTTCACAAATAAAGCATTTTTTTC
ACTGCATTCTAGTTGTGGTTTGTCCAAACTCATCAATGTATCTTATCATGTCTGGCTCTAGCTATCCCGC
CCCTAACTCCGCCCATCCCGCCCCTAACTCCGCCCAGTTCCGCCCATTCTCCGCCCCATGGCTGACTAAT
TTTTTTTATTTATGCAGAGGCCGAGGCCGCCTCGGCCTCTGAGCTATTCCAGAAGTAGTGAGGAGGCTTT
TTTGGAGGCCTAGGGACGTACCCAATTCGCCCTATAGTGAGTCGTATTACGCGCGCTCACTGGCCGTCGT
TTTACAACGTCGTGACTGGGAAAACCCTGGCGTTACCCAACTTAATCGCCTTGCAGCACATCCCCCTTTC
GCCAGCTGGCGTAATAGCGAAGAGGCCCGCACCGATCGCCCTTCCCAACAGTTGCGCAGCCTGAATGGCG
AATGGG
[124 nt withheld, positions 3367-3490]
C
[91 nt withheld, positions 3492-3582]
A
[49 nt withheld, positions 3584-3632]
CCTTTGACGTTGGAGTCCACGTTCTTT
[37 nt withheld, positions 3660-3696]
ACCCTATCTCGGTCTATTCTTTTGATTTATAAGGGATTTTGCCGATTTCGGCCTATTGGTTAAAAAATGA
GCTGATTTAACAAAAATTTAACGCGAATTTTAACAAAATATTAACGCTTACAATTTAGGTGGCACTTTTC
GGGGAAATGTGCGCGGAACCCCTATTTGTTTATTTTTCTAAATACATTCAAATATGTATCCGCTCATGAG
ACAATAACCCTGATAAATGCTTCAATAATATTGAAAAAGGAAGAGTATGAGTATTCAACATTTCCGTGTC
GCCCTTATTCCCTTTTTTGCGGCATTTTGCCTTCCTGTTTTTGCTCACCCAGAAACGCTGGTGAAAGTAA
AAGATGCTGAAGATCAGTTGGGTGCACGAGTGGGTTACATCGAACTGGATCTCAACAGCGGTAAGATCCT
TGAGAGTTTTCGCCCCGAAGAACGTTTTCCAATGATGAGCACTTTTAAAGTTCTGCTATGTGGCGCGGTA
TTATCCCGTATTGACGCCGGGCAAGAGCAACTCGGTCGCCGCATACACTATTCTCAGAATGACTTGGTTG
AGTACTCACCAGTCACAGAAAAGCATCTTACGGATGGCATGACAGTAAGAGAATTATGCAGTGCTGCCAT
AACCATGAGTGATAACACTGCGGCCAACTTACTTCTGACAACGATCGGAGGACCGAAGGAGCTAACCGCT
TTTTTGCACAACATGGGGGATCATGTAACTCGCCTTGATCGTTGGGAACCGGAGCTGAATGAAGCCATAC
CAAACGACGAGCGTGACACCACGATGCCTGTAGCAATGGCAACAACGTTGCGCAAACTATTAACTGGCGA
ACTACTTACTCTAGCTTCCCGGCAACAATTAATAGACTGGATGGAGGCGGATAAAGTTGCAGGACCACTT
CTGCGCTCGGCCCTTCCGGCTGGCTGGTTTATTGCTGATAAATCTGGAGCCGGTGAGCGTGGGTCTCGCG
GTATCATTGCAGCACTGGGGCCAGATGGTAAGCCCTCCCGTATCGTAGTTATCTACACGACGGGGAGTCA
GGCAACTATGGATGAACGAAATAGACAGATCGCTGAGATAGGTGCCTCACTGATTAAGCATTGGTAACTG
TCAGACCAAGTTTACTCATATATACTTTAGATTGATTTAAAACTTCATTTTTAATTTAAAAGGATCTAGG
TGAAGATCCTTTTTGATAATCTCATGACCAAAATCCCTTAACGTGAGTTTTCGTTCCACTGAGCGTCAGA
CCCCGTAGAAAAGATCAAAGGATCTTCTTGAGATCCTTTTTTTCTGCGCGTAATCTGCTGCTTGCAAACA
AAAAAACCACCGCTACCAGCGGTGGTTTGTTTGCCGGATCAAGAGCTACCAACTCTTTTTCCGAAGGTAA
CTGGCTTCAGCAGAGCGCAGATACCAAATACTGTTCTTCTAGTGTAGCCGTAGTTAGGCCACCACTTCAA
GAACTCTGTAGCACCGCCTACATACCTCGCTCTGCTAATCCTGTTACCAGTGGCTGCTGCCAGTGGCGAT
AAGTCGTGTCTTACCGGGTTGGACTCAAGACGATAGTTACCGGATAAGGCGCAGCGGTCGGGCTGAACGG
GGGGTTCGTGCACACAGCCCAGCTTGGAGCGAACGACCTACACCGAACTGAGATACCTACAGCGTGAGCT
ATGAGAAAGCGCCACGCTTCCCGAAGGGAGAAAGGCGGACAGGTATCCGGTAAGCGGCAGGGTCGGAACA
GGAGAGCGCACGAGGGAGCTTCCAGGGGGAAACGCCTGGTATCTTTATAGTCCTGTCGGGTTTCGCCACC
TCTGACTTGAGCGTCGATTTTTGTGATGCTCGTCAGGGGGGCGGAGCCTATGGAAAAACGCCAGCAACGC
GGCCTTTTTACGGTTCCTGGCCTTTTGCTGGCCTTTTGCTCACATGTTCTTTCCTGCGTTATCCCCTGAT
TCTGTGGATAACCGTATTACCGCCTTTGAGTGAGCTGATACCGCTCGCCGCAGCCGAACGACCGAGCGCA
GCGAGTCAGTGAGCGAGGAAGCGGAAGAGCGCCCAATACGCAAACCGCCTCTCCCCGCGCGTTGGCCGAT
TCATTAATGCAGCTGGCACGACAGGTTTCCCGACTGGAAAGCGGGCAGTGAGCGCAACGCAATTAATGTG
AGTTAGCTCACTCATTAGGCACCCCAGGCTTTACACTTTATGCTTCCGGCTCGTATGTTGTGTGGAATTG
TGAGCGGATAACAATTTCACACAGGAAACAGCTATGACCATGATTACGCCAAGCGCGCAATTAACCCTCA
CTAAAGGGAACAAAAGCTGGAGCTGCAAGCTTAATGTAGTCTTATGCAATACTCTTGTAGTCTTGCAACA
TGGTAACGATGAGTTAGCAACATGCCTTACAAGGAGAGAAAAAGCACCGTGCATGCCGATTGGTGGAAGT
AAGGTGGTACGATCGTGCCTTATTAGGAAGGCAACAGACGGGTCTGACATGGATTGGACGAACCACTGAA
TTGCCGCATTGCAGAGATATTGTATTTAAGTGCCTAGCTCGATACATAAACGGGTCTCTCTGGTTAGACC
AGATCTGAGCCTGGGAGCTCTCTGGCTAACTAGGGAACCCACTGCTTAAGCCTCAATAAAGCTTGCCTTG
AGTGCTTCAAGTAGTGTGTGCCCGTCTGTTGTGTGACTCTGGTAACTAGAGATCCCTCAGACCCTTTTAG
TCAGTGTGGAAAATCTCTAGCAGTGGCGCCCGAACAGGGACTTGAAAGCGAAAGGGAAACCAGAGGAGCT
CTCTCGACGCAGGACTCGGCTTGCTGAAGCGCGCACGGCAAGAGGCGAGGGGCGGCGACTGGTGAGTACG
CCAAAAATTTTGACTAGCGGAGGCTAGAAGGAGAGAGATGGGTGCGAGAGCGTCAGTATTAAGCGGGGGA
GAATTAGATCGCGATGGGAAAAAATTCGGTTAAGGCCAGGGGGAAAGAAAAAATATAAATTAAAACATAT
AGTATGGGCAAGCAGGGAGCTAGAACGATTCGCAGTTAATCCTGGCCTGTTAGAAACATCAGAAGGCTGT
AGACAAATACTGGGACAGCTACAACCATCCCTTCAGACAGGATCAGAAGAACTTAGATCATTATATAATA
CAGTAGCAACCCTCTATTGTGTGCATCAAAGGATAGAGATAAAAGACACCAAGGAAGCTTTAGACAAGAT
AGAGGAAGAGCAAAACAAAAGTAAGACCACCGCACAGCAAGCGGCCGCTGATCTTCAGACCTGGAGGAGG
AGATATGAGGGACAATTGGAGAAGTGAATTATATAAATATAAAGTAGTAAAAATTGAACCATTAGGAGTA
GCACCCACCAAGGCAAAGAGAAGAGTGGTGCAGAGAGAAAAAAGAGCAGTGGGAATAGGAGCTTTGTTCC
TTGGGTTCTTGGGAGCAGCAGGAAGCACTATGGGCGCAGCGTCAATGACGCTGACGGTACAGGCCAGACA
ATTATTGTCTGGTATAGTGCAGCAGCAGAACAATTTGCTGAGGGCTATTGAGGCGCAACAGCATCTGTTG
CAACTCACAGTCTGGGGCATCAAGCAGCTCCAGGCAAGAATCCTGGCTGTGGAAAGATACCTAAAGGATC
AACAGCTCCTGGGGATTTGGGGTTGCTCTGGAAAACTCATTTGCACCACTGCTGTGCCTTGGAATGCTAG
TTGGAGTAATAAATCTCTGGAACAGATTTGGAATCACACGACCTGGATGGAGTGGGACAGAGAAATTAAC
AATTACACAAGCTTAATACACTCCTTAATTGAAGAATCGCAAAACCAGCAAGAAAAGAATGAACAAGAAT
TATTGGAATTAGATAAATGGGCAAGTTTGTGGAATTGGTTTAACATAACAAATTGGCTGTGGTATATAAA
ATTATTCATAATGATAGTAGGAGGCTTGGTAGGTTTAAGAATAGTTTTTGCTGTACTTTCTATAGTGAAT
AGAGTTAGGCAGGGATATTCACCATTATCGTTTCAGACCCACCTCCCAACCCCGAGGGGACCCAGAGAGG
GCCTATTTCCCATGATTCCTTCATATTTGCATATACGATACAAGGCTGTTAGAGAGATAATTAGAATTAA
TTTGACTGTAAACACAAAGATATTAGTACAAAATACGTGACGTAGAAAGTAATAATTTCTTGGGTAGTTT
GCAGTTTTAAAATTATGTTTTAAAATGGACTATCATATGCTTACCGTAACTTGAAAGTATTTCGATTTCT
TGGCTTTATATATCTTGTGGAAAGGACGAAACACCGGGCGTATGCTTTGTACACCTGTTTTAGAGCTAGA
AATAGCAAGTTAAAATAAGGCTAGTCCGTTATCAACTTGAAAAAGTGGCACCGAGTCGGTGCTTTTTTAA
GCTTGGCGTAACTAGATCTTGAGACAAATGGCAGTATTCATCCACAATTTTAAAAGAAAAGGGGGGATTG
GGGGGTACAGTGCAGGGGAAAGAATAGTAGACATAATAGCAACAGACATACAAACTAAAGAATTACAAAA
ACAAATTACAAAAATTCAAAATTTTCGGGTTTATTACAGGGACAGCAGAGATCCACTTTGGCGCCGGCTC
GAGGGGG
Features (pLannotate 1.2.2; 29 found; start..end, strand, type, name):
     14..80      +  CDS            small t antigen (fragment): SV40 (simian virus 40) small t antigen
    106..317     +  promoter       EF-1α core promoter: core promoter for human elongation factor EF-1α
    318..1256    +  intron         EF-1α intron A: intron upstream of the start codon of human EF-1α
   1278..1877    +  CDS            PuroR (fragment): puromycin N-acetyltransferase; pac from Streptomyces; confers resistance to puromycin
   1893..2481    +  misc_feature   WPRE: woodchuck hepatitis virus posttranscriptional regulatory element
   2532..2551    +  misc_feature   cPPT/CTS (fragment): central polypurine tract and central termination sequence of HIV-1
   2553..2786    +  LTR            3' LTR (ΔU3): self-inactivating 3' long terminal repeat (LTR) from HIV-1
   2864..2985    +  polyA_signal   SV40 poly(A) signal: SV40 polyadenylation signal
   3025..3160    +  rep_origin     SV40 ori: SV40 origin of replication
   3181..3199    -  promoter       T7 promoter: promoter for bacteriophage T7 RNA polymerase
   3207..3362    +  CDS            lacZα (fragment): LacZα fragment of β-galactosidase; lacZ fragment
   3367..3795    +  rep_origin     f1 ori (sequence partly withheld): f1 bacteriophage origin of replication; arrow indicates direction of (+) strand synthesis
   3848..3952    +  promoter       AmpR promoter: bla
   3953..4813    +  CDS            AmpR: β-lactamase; bla; confers resistance to ampicillin, carbenicillin, and related antibiotics
   4984..5572    +  rep_origin     ori: high-copy-number ColE1/pMB1/pBR322/pUC origin of replication
   5755..5847    +  CDS            lacI (fragment): lac repressor; lacI; The lac repressor binds to the lac operator to inhibit transcription in E. coli. This inhibition can be relieved by adding lactose or isopropyl-β-D-thiogalactopyranoside (IPTG).
   5860..5881    +  protein_bind   CAP binding site: CAP binding activates transcription in the presence of cAMP. E. coli catabolite activator protein
   5896..5926    +  promoter       lac promoter: promoter for the E. coli lac operon
   5934..5950    +  protein_bind   lac operator: The lac repressor binds to the lac operator to inhibit transcription in E. coli. This inhibition can be relieved by adding lactose or isopropyl-β-D-thiogalactopyranoside (IPTG). lac repressor encoded by lacI
   5995..6013    +  promoter       T3 promoter: promoter for bacteriophage T3 RNA polymerase
   6041..6267    +  promoter       RSV promoter: Rous sarcoma virus enhancer/promoter
   6268..6448    +  LTR            5' LTR (truncated): truncated 5' long terminal repeat (LTR) from HIV-1
   6495..6620    +  misc_feature   HIV-1 Ψ: packaging signal of human immunodeficiency virus type 1
   6604..6967    +  CDS            HIV-1 gag (fragment): gag protein from human immunodeficiency virus 1; gag
   7113..7346    +  misc_feature   RRE: The Rev response element (RRE) of HIV-1 allows for Rev-dependent mRNA export from the nucleus to the cytoplasm.
   7723..7749    +  CDS            Rev (fragment): human immunodeficiency virus 1 (HIV-1) Rev protein; rev; enhances nuclear export of unspliced and incompletely spliced viral mRNAs
   7753..7993    +  promoter       U6 promoter: RNA polymerase III promoter for human U6 snRNA
   8023..8098    +  misc_RNA       gRNA scaffold: guide RNA scaffold for the Streptococcus pyogenes CRISPR/Cas9 system
   8154..8271    +  misc_feature   cPPT/CTS: central polypurine tract and central termination sequence of HIV-1
