[The description below was written by a language model from this plasmid's Addgene catalogue record and pLannotate feature annotations shown in this document.]
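Description:
ADCK2 gRNA (BRDN0001145856) is a third-generation lentiviral guide RNA plasmid built on the lentiGuide-Puro backbone and designed to target human ADCK2 (also known as AARF), with the guide designed against the reference transcript NM_052853.3. It is propagated in E. coli as a high-copy plasmid through a ColE1/pUC-type origin with ampicillin selection (AmpR under its own bla promoter). The backbone also carries an f1 origin, an SV40 origin and poly(A) signal, and remnants of a lac/T7/T3 cloning region.

The lentiviral transfer cassette begins with an RSV promoter fused to a truncated HIV-1 5' LTR, which makes genomic RNA production Tat-independent. It is followed by the Ψ packaging signal with a partial gag fragment, the Rev response element for nuclear export of the unspliced genome, and a cPPT/CTS to aid nuclear import. Between these elements and the self-inactivating ΔU3 3' LTR sit two expression units. In the first, a human U6 RNA polymerase III promoter drives the ADCK2-specific spacer joined to the Streptococcus pyogenes Cas9 guide RNA scaffold. In the second, the EF-1α core promoter with intron A expresses puromycin N-acetyltransferase, with a WPRE downstream to enhance transcript expression, allowing puromycin selection of transduced mammalian cells.

The plasmid does not encode Cas9, so it must be used with a separate Cas9 vector such as lentiCas9-Blast or in cells that already express Cas9. It corresponds to an individual guide from a human kinome gRNA library associated with work on optimized sgRNA design. Its typical use is to package lentivirus for stable delivery of the guide and Cas9-mediated disruption of ADCK2 in human cells.
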