Addgene plasmid #77338: ADCK2 gRNA (BRDN0001145856)
Purpose: 3rd generation lentiviral gRNA plasmid targeting human ADCK2
Depositing lab: John Doench & David Root. Depositing organization: Broad Institute. Publication: Optimized sgRNA design to maximize activity and minimize off-target effects of CRISPR-Cas9. Doench JG, Fusi N, Sullender M, Hegde M, Vaimberg EW, Donovan KF, Smith I, Tothova Z, Wilen C, Orchard R, Virgin HW, Listgarten J, Root DE. Nat Biotechnol. 2016 Jan 18. doi: 10.1038/nbt.3437. PubMed 26780180.
Backbone
  Vector backbone: lentiGuide-Puro
  Backbone manufacturer: Zhang Lab (Addgene plasmid # 52963)
  Vector type: Mammalian Expression, Lentiviral, CRISPR
  Selectable markers: Puromycin
Growth in bacteria
  Bacterial resistance: Ampicillin, 100 μg/mL
  Growth temperature: 37°C
  Growth strain: DH5alpha
  Copy number: High Copy
Gene/Insert
  Gene/Insert name: ADCK2 (alt names: ADCK2; NM_052853.3)
  gRNA/shRNA sequence: GGCGTATGCTTTGTACACCT
  Species: H. sapiens (human)
  Entrez Gene: ADCK2 (a.k.a. AARF, MGC20727)
  Promoter: hU6
  Cloning method: Unknown
  Sequencing primers: 5′ U6-F; 3′ pS2-R
Terms and licenses: Academic/Nonprofit Terms; Industry Terms: Not Available to Industry
Depositor comments: The gRNA was designed to target the following Genbank reference sequence(s): NM_052853.3. Note that this plasmid does NOT contain Cas9. It should be used in conjunction with lentiCas9-Blast (Addgene #52962) or otherwise with cell lines already expressing Cas9. Browse the full kinome gRNA library at http://www.addgene.org/pooled-library/broadgpp-human-kinome/ or visit http://www.broadinstitute.org/rnai/public/ for detailed protocols and information.
How to cite: ADCK2 gRNA (BRDN0001145856) was a gift from John Doench & David Root (Addgene plasmid # 77338 ; http://n2t.net/addgene:77338 ; RRID:Addgene_77338)
