>Addgene plasmid #77338 | ADCK2 gRNA (BRDN0001145856) | depositor partial sequence | sequence record 144798 | Target Sequence
GGCGTATGCTTTGTACACCT
