>Addgene plasmid #77338 | ADCK2 gRNA (BRDN0001145856) | addgene partial sequence | sequence record 187567 | hU6-F
CGTAGAAAGTAATAATTTCTTGGGTAGTTTGCAGTTTTAAAATTATGTTTTAAAATGGACTATCATATGC
TTACCGTAACTTGAAAGTATTTCGATTTCTTGGCTTTATATATCTTGTGGAAAGGACGAAACACCGGGCG
TATGCTTTGTACACCTGTTTTAGAGCTAGAAATAGCAAGTTAAAATAAGGCTAGTCCGTTATCAACTTGA
AAAAGTGGCACCGAGTCGGTGCTTTTTTAAGCTTGGCGTAACTAGATCTTGAGACAAATGGCAGTATTCA
TCCACAATTTTAAAAGAAAAGGGGGGATTGGGGGGTACAGTGCAGGGGAAAGAATAGTAGACATAATAGC
AACAGACATACAAACTAAAGAATTACAAAAACAAATTACAAAAATTCAAAATTTTCGGGTTTATTACAGG
GACAGCAGAGATCCACTTTGGCGCCGGCTCGAGGGGGCCCGGGTGCAAAGATGGATAAAGTTTTAAACAG
AGAGGAATCTTTGCAGCTAATGGACCTTCTAGGTCTTGAAAGGAGTGGGAATTGGCTCCGGTGCCCGTCA
GTGGGCAGAG
